>Addgene plasmid #175922 | pDL216 | addgene full sequence | sequence record 375427 | Addgene NGS Result
GTTAACGCTAGCATGGATCTCGGGCCCCAAATAATGATTTTATTTTGACTGATAGTGACCTGTTCGTTGC
AACAAATTGATGAGCAATGCTTTTTTATAATGCCAACTTTGTACAAAAAAGCAGGCTTCGAAGGAGATAG
AACCATGGGAGAAAGCTTGTGGGAAACAGGGGAGAGCTACTTTAATGAGCTTATCAATAGGAGACTGGTT
CAACCGGCATTTGATGATGATAATGATGAGCCGACTGGTTGTTCTGTCCATGCTGTTGTTCTTGATTTCA
TGGAATCCTTGTCAGCCGAAGAAAACTTTACTACTGAAGGTGCAAAGTTGAAGTGTGGACTATTTCCTTA
TGAAAGGGTCCGGCGAATCTGCCTTGACTGCGGCGAAGAAGACGAAGGTGACGCCTTGTTTTGCAGTACA
TATTGTTCTTTGGAACAAAAGAGTCAGGAGGATGACTCAAGCAGTGAAGAAAACTCAGTTTATGCCCAAG
ACGAAGCAATTTCTTTGCACCTATCTCAGGTGAGATCACTTGCATTTTGTGGGGATGTTGGAAGGATCCC
TGATCTTTCAGACTTCAAACTTGTACGGGTGCTAGATCTCAGTGATGCCAAGGGCTTGGAAAACAAACAA
CTGGGAAGCATTGGATGTTTGTCACGACCCAGCTTTCTTGTACAAAGTTGGCATTATAAGAAAGCATTGC
TTATCAATTTGTTGCAACGAACAGGTCACTATCAGTCAAAATAAAATCATTATTTGCCATCCAGCTGCAG
CTCTGGCCCGTGTCTCAAAATCTCTGATGTTACATTGCACAAGATAAAAATATATCATCATGAACAATAA
AACTGTCTGCTTACATAAACAGTAATACAAGGGGTGTTATGAGCCATATTCAACGGGAAACGTCGAGGCC
GCGATTAAATTCCAACATGGATGCTGATTTATATGGGTATAAATGGGCTCGCGATAATGTCGGGCAATCA
GGTGCGACAATCTATCGCTTGTATGGGAAGCCCGATGCGCCAGAGTTGTTTCTGAAACATGGCAAAGGTA
GCGTTGCCAATGATGTTACAGATGAGATGGTCAGACTAAACTGGCTGACGGAATTTATGCCTCTTCCGAC
CATCAAGCATTTTATCCGTACTCCTGATGATGCATGGTTACTCACCACTGCGATCCCCGGAAAAACAGCA
TTCCAGGTATTAGAAGAATATCCTGATTCAGGTGAAAATATTGTTGATGCGCTGGCAGTGTTCCTGCGCC
GGTTGCATTCGATTCCTGTTTGTAATTGTCCTTTTAACAGCGATCGCGTATTTCGTCTCGCTCAGGCGCA
ATCACGAATGAATAACGGTTTGGTTGATGCGAGTGATTTTGATGACGAGCGTAATGGCTGGCCTGTTGAA
CAAGTCTGGAAAGAAATGCATAAACTTTTGCCATTCTCACCGGATTCAGTCGTCACTCATGGTGATTTCT
CACTTGATAACCTTATTTTTGACGAGGGGAAATTAGGCCGGGAAGCCGATCTCGGCTTGAACGAATTGTT
AGGTGGCGGTACTTGGGTCGATATCAAAGTGCATCACTTCTTCCCGTATGCCCAACTTTGTATAGAGAGC
CACTGCGGGATCGTCACCGTAATCTGCTTGCACGTAGATCACATAAGCACCAAGCGCGTTGGCCTCATGC
TTGAGGAGATTGATGAGCGCGGTGGCAATGCCCTGCCTCCGGTGCTCGCCGGAGACTGCGAGATCATAGA
TATAGATCTCACTACGCGGCTGCTCAAACTTGGGCAGAACGTAAGCCGCGAGAGCGCCAACAACCGCTTC
TTGGTCGAAGGCAGCAAGCGCGATGAATGTCTTACTACGGAGCAAGTTCCCGAGGTAATCGGAGTCCGGC
TGATGTTGGGAGTAGGTGGCTACGTCTCCGAACTCACGACCGAAAAGATCAAGAGCAGCCCGCATGGATT
TGACTTGGTCAGGGCCGAGCCTACATGTGCGAATGATGCCCATACTTGAGCCACCTAACTTTGTTTTAGG
GCGACTGCCCTGCTGCGTAACATCGTTGCTGCTGCGTAACATCGTTGCTGCTCCATAACATCAAACATCG
ACCCACGGCGTAACGCGCTTGCTGCTTGGATGCCCGAGGCATAGACTGTACAAAAAAACAGTCATAACAA
GCCATGAAAACCGCCACTGCGCCGTTACCACCGCTGCGTTCGGTCAAGGTTCTGGACCAGTTGCGTGAGC
GCATACGCTACTTGCATTACAGTTTACGAACCGAACAGGCTTATGTCAACTGGGTTCGTGCCTTCATCCG
TTTCCACGGTGTGCGTCACCCGGCAACCTTGGGCAGCAGCGAAGTCGAGGCATTTCTGTCCTGGCTGGCG
AACGAGCGCAAGGTTTCGGTCTCCACGCATCGTCAGGCATTGGCGGCCTTGCTGTTCTTCTACGGCAAGG
TGCTGTGCACGGATCTGCCCTGGCTTCAGGAGATCGGAAGACCTCGGCCGTCGCGGCGCTTGCCGGTGGT
GCTGACCCCGGATGAAGTGGTTCGCATCCTCGGTTTTCTGGAAGGCGAGCATCGTTTGTTCGCCCAGGAC
TCTAGCTATAGTTCTAGTGGTTGGCTACTAATAGGTTGTATTGATGTTGGACGAGTCGGAATCGCAGACC
GATACCAGGATCTTGCCATCCTATGGAACTGCCTCGGTGAGTTTTCTCCTTCATTACAGAAACGGCTTTT
TCAAAAATATGGTATTGATAATCCTGATATGAATAAATTGCAGTTTCATTTGATGCTCGATGAGTTTTTC
TAATCAGAATTGGTTAATTGGTTGTAACACTGGCAGAGCATTACGCTGACTTGACGGGACGGCGCAAGCT
CATGACCAAAATCCCTTAACGTGAGTTTTCGTTCCACTGAGCGTCAGACCCCGTAGAAAAGATCAAAGGA
TCTTCTTGAGATCCTTTTTTTCTGCGCGTAATCTGCTGCTTGCAAACAAAAAAACCACCGCTACCAGCGG
TGGTTTGTTTGCCGGATCAAGAGCTACCAACTCTTTTTCCGAAGGTAACTGGCTTCAGCAGAGCGCAGAT
ACCAAATACTGTTCTTCTAGTGTAGCCGTAGTTAGGCCACCACTTCAAGAACTCTGTAGCACCGCCTACA
TACCTCGCTCTGCTAATCCTGTTACCAGTGGCTGCTGCCAGTGGCGATAAGTCGTGTCTTACCGGGTTGG
ACTCAAGACGATAGTTACCGGATAAGGCGCAGCGGTCGGGCTGAACGGGGGGTTCGTGCACACAGCCCAG
CTTGGAGCGAACGACCTACACCGAACTGAGATACCTACAGCGTGAGCTATGAGAAAGCGCCACGCTTCCC
GAAGGGAGAAAGGCGGACAGGTATCCGGTAAGCGGCAGGGTCGGAACAGGAGAGCGCACGAGGGAGCTTC
CAGGGGGAAACGCCTGGTATCTTTATAGTCCTGTCGGGTTTCGCCACCTCTGACTTGAGCGTCGATTTTT
GTGATGCTCGTCAGGGGGGCGGAGCCTATGGAAAAACGCCAGCAACGCGGCCTTTTTACGGTTCCTGGCC
TTTTGCTGGCCTTTTGCTCACATGTTCTTTCCTGCGTTATCCCCTGATTCTGTGGATAACCGTATTACCG
CTAGCCAGGAAGAGTTTGTAGAAACGCAAAAAGGCCATCCGTCAGGATGGCCTTCTGCTTAGTTTGATGC
CTGGCAGTTTATGGCGGGCGTCCTGCCCGCCACCCTCCGGGCCGTTGCTTCACAACGTTCAAATCCGCTC
CCGGCGGATTTGTCCTACTCAGGAGAGCGTTCACCGACAAACAACAGATAAAACGAAAGGCCCAGTCTTC
CGACTGAGCCTTTCGTTTTATTTGATGCCTGGCAGTTCCCTACTCTCGC
Features (pLannotate 1.2.2; 10 found; start..end, strand, type, name):
     28..127     +  protein_bind   attL1: mutant version of attL; recombination site for the Gateway® LR reaction LR Clonase™
    657..756     -  protein_bind   attL2: mutant version of attL; recombination site for the Gateway® LR reaction LR Clonase™
    879..1505    +  CDS            KanR (fragment): aminoglycoside phosphotransferase; aph(3')-Ia; confers resistance to kanamycin in bacteria or G418 (Geneticin®) in eukaryotes
   1539..2072    -  CDS            GmR: gentamycin acetyltransferase; aacC1; confers resistance to gentamycin
   2261..2289    -  promoter       Pc promoter: intI1 (promoter lies within the coding sequence); class 1 integron promoter
   2267..2614    -  CDS            YPR2_ECOLX (fragment): Protein predicted: Swiss-Prot protein existence level 4. From Escherichia coli.
   2619..2803    +  CDS            KanR (fragment): aminoglycoside phosphotransferase; aph(3')-Ia; confers resistance to kanamycin in bacteria or G418 (Geneticin®) in eukaryotes
   2946..3534    +  rep_origin     ori: high-copy-number ColE1/pMB1/pBR322/pUC origin of replication
   3669..3696    -  terminator     rrnB T2 terminator: transcription terminator T2 from the E. coli rrnB gene
   3828..3871    +  terminator     rrnB T1 terminator: Escherichia coli rrnB; transcription terminator T1 from the E. coli rrnB gene
