[The description below was written by a language model from this plasmid's Addgene catalogue record and pLannotate feature annotations shown in this document.]
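Description:
pDL216 is a Gateway entry clone built in the pDONR207-type donor backbone (recorded as pDONOR207) and carrying an insert designated ID#64 from Brachypodium distachyon. It comes from a toolkit of integrated domains taken from plant NLR immune receptors, assembled to help identify host targets of pathogen effectors. The record does not say which protein domain or gene ID#64 corresponds to. The sequenced plasmid is 3,899 nt. It replicates in E. coli from a high-copy ColE1/pUC-type origin and is selected with gentamicin. Resistance comes from the aacC1 gentamicin acetyltransferase gene, driven by the class 1 integron Pc promoter that lies within a remnant of integron coding sequence. Two kanamycin phosphotransferase fragments flank this cassette. They appear to be non-functional leftovers of an interrupted KanR gene in the backbone, and kanamycin is not listed as a selection.

The insert sits between the attL1 and attL2 recombination sites, in an unannotated interval of roughly 530 bp. No promoter, tag or reporter is annotated inside it, as expected for an entry clone that is not meant to express its cargo. The rrnB T1 and T2 terminators lie just upstream of attL1 across the plasmid junction, where they block read-through transcription from the backbone into the cloned fragment. The plasmid's stated purpose is to act as the donor in a Gateway LR reaction, in which LR Clonase exchanges the attL-flanked fragment into an attR-containing destination vector. This moves the Brachypodium domain into whichever expression context is needed; the record does not name any specific destination vectors.
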