Addgene plasmid #175922: pDL216
Purpose: pENTRY for Gateway LR reaction
Depositing lab: Nemo Peeters. Depositing organization: CNRS UMR 2594, INRA UMR 0441, Laboratoire des Interactions Plantes Micro-organismes (LIPM). Publication: An NLR integrated domain toolkit to identify plant pathogen effector targets. Landry D, Mila I, Sabbagh CRR, Zaffuto M, Pouzet C, Tremousaygue D, Dabos P, Deslandes L, Peeters N. Plant J. 2023 Sep;115(5):1443-1457. doi: 10.1111/tpj.16331. Epub 2023 Jul 24. PubMed 37248633.
Backbone
  Vector backbone: pDONOR207
  Vector type: pENTRY clone
Growth in bacteria
  Bacterial resistance: Gentamicin, 10 μg/mL
  Growth temperature: 37°C
  Growth strain: DH5alpha
  Copy number: High Copy
Gene/Insert
  Gene/Insert name: ID#64
  Species: Brachypodium distachyon
  Cloning method: Gateway Cloning
  Sequencing primers: 5′ n/a
Terms and licenses: Academic/Nonprofit Terms; Industry Terms: Not Available to Industry
Depositor comments: Please visit https://www.biorxiv.org/content/10.1101/2021.08.23.457316v2 for bioRxiv preprint.
How to cite: pDL216 was a gift from Nemo Peeters (Addgene plasmid # 175922 ; http://n2t.net/addgene:175922 ; RRID:Addgene_175922)
